Addgene plasmid #110119: Hy_pMT dati MCS Exon
Purpose: Expression plasmid for expressing circular RNAs of a desired sequence in Drosophila using the dati flanking introns to drive backsplicing
Depositing lab: Jeremy Wilusz. Depositing organization: University of Pennsylvania. Publication: A length-dependent evolutionarily conserved pathway controls nuclear export of circular RNAs. Huang C, Liang D, Tatomer DC, Wilusz JE. Genes Dev. 2018 May 17. pii: gad.314856.118. doi: 10.1101/gad.314856.118. PubMed 29773557.
Backbone
  Vector backbone: Hy_pMT
  Total vector size (bp): 8434
  Vector type: Insect Expression
  Selectable markers: Hygromycin
Growth in bacteria
  Bacterial resistance: Ampicillin, 100 μg/mL
  Growth temperature: 37°C
  Growth strain: DH5alpha
  Copy number: Unknown
Gene/Insert
  Gene/Insert name: dati (alt name: CG2052)
  Species: D. melanogaster (fly)
  Entrez Gene: dati (a.k.a. Dmel_CG2052, CG10204, CG2052, DmLin29, Dmel\CG2052, Lin29)
  Promoter: Metallothionein Promoter (pMT)
  Cloning method: Restriction Enzyme; 5′ cloning site XhoI (not destroyed); 3′ cloning site NotI (not destroyed)
  Sequencing primers: 5′ CACTCGAATTTGGAGCCGGC
Terms and licenses: Academic/Nonprofit Terms; Industry Terms: Not Available to Industry
Depositor comments: Depositor notes discrepancies found in Addgene QC sequence are not of functional concern
How to cite: Hy_pMT dati MCS Exon was a gift from Jeremy Wilusz (Addgene plasmid # 110119 ; http://n2t.net/addgene:110119 ; RRID:Addgene_110119)
