[The description below was written by a language model from this plasmid's Addgene catalogue record and pLannotate feature annotations shown in this document.]
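Description:
Hy_pMT dati MCS Exon is an 8,434 bp insect expression plasmid built on the Hy_pMT backbone and designed to produce circular RNAs of a user-chosen sequence in Drosophila cells. It is propagated in E. coli through a high-copy ColE1/pUC-type origin and an ampicillin resistance gene (β-lactamase with its own bla promoter). For selection in fly cells it carries a hygromycin phosphotransferase gene driven by the strong promoter of the copia transposable element. This cassette ends in SV40 small t intron and polyadenylation sequences. The short small t, large T and NLS fragments annotated in that region are simply parts of this SV40 3′ processing segment. The partial tetracycline resistance gene and other small bacterial fragments appear to be backbone remnants rather than functional elements.

The payload lies between the Drosophila metallothionein (MT) promoter, which is metal-inducible, and a second SV40 poly(A) signal. This roughly 1.3 kb interval is not annotated by the automated feature table. According to the catalogue record, it holds sequences from the D. melanogaster dati gene (CG2052), cloned between retained XhoI and NotI sites. As the name and stated purpose indicate, the dati flanking introns surround a multiple cloning site that stands in for the exon. A sequence inserted there is transcribed from the MT promoter, and the flanking introns drive backsplicing, joining the downstream splice donor to the upstream acceptor to release a covalently closed circle.

The plasmid is therefore a general platform for inducible circular RNA expression in Drosophila cells, and hygromycin selection allows stable lines to be made. It was deposited with work on the nuclear export of circular RNAs. The depositor notes that discrepancies in the quality-control sequence are not of functional concern.
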