Features (pLannotate 1.2.2; 15 found; start..end, strand, type, name):
   1026..1305    +  promoter       copia promoter: strong promoter from the Drosophila transposable element copia (Sinclair et al., 1986)
   1351..2376    +  CDS            HygR: aminoglycoside phosphotransferase from E. coli; aph(4)-Ia; confers resistance to hygromycin
   2394..2666    +  CDS            yokD (fragment): YOKD_BACSU - Experimental evidence at protein level: Swiss-Prot protein existence level 1. May contribute to antibiotic resistance. From Bacillus subtilis (strain 168).
   2663..2737    +  CDS            small t antigen (fragment): SV40 (simian virus 40) small t antigen
   2739..2804    +  intron         small t intron: SV40 (simian virus 40) small t antigen intron
   2934..2954    +  CDS            SV40 NLS: nuclear localization signal of SV40 (simian virus 40) large T antigen
   3273..3356    +  CDS            large T antigen (fragment): large T antigen from SV40 (simian virus 40)
   3379..3513    +  polyA_signal   SV40 poly(A) signal: SV40 polyadenylation signal
   3514..3940    +  promoter       MT promoter: Drosophila metallothionein promoter
   5252..5373    +  polyA_signal   SV40 poly(A) signal: SV40 polyadenylation signal
   5398..5699    +  CDS            TcR (fragment): tetracycline efflux protein; tet; confers resistance to tetracycline
   5941..6069    -  CDS            YPB1_ECOLX (fragment): Protein predicted: Swiss-Prot protein existence level 4. From Escherichia coli.
   6254..6842    -  rep_origin     ori: high-copy-number ColE1/pMB1/pBR322/pUC origin of replication
   7013..7873    -  CDS            AmpR: β-lactamase; bla; confers resistance to ampicillin, carbenicillin, and related antibiotics
   7874..7978    -  promoter       AmpR promoter: bla
>Addgene plasmid #110119 | Hy_pMT dati MCS Exon | addgene full sequence | sequence record 211087 | Addgene NGS Result
GGCTTTTGTGCTAATCAGTCAAGATGACTCCGATGATGATGACTCATTACCTGACCAGTTTTCGCTGCTT
TCTTTTCAACAACTACTTGTATATGTATTGTATCCAATAGCAATACATTGAATTTCCATGGTCTAGTCAC
GTATTATCATTTAATTGACACCAAGTCGTGTTATTGTTGAGCTATCGAGTTCAGCTCAAACATTTCTTAT
TCCCATGAATAAGCCGGCAAAAATATGCAATCTATGAAAGTTAATATAAGCAAACCTTACTTTGACTCAA
TACCAATGCACTTTGTGTCGATAGGTTCACGCAATTGAGGCGATTATTCCGATAACCCAAGCGATTGACT
GTTCCCGTTTCGATTCCAATTGAAATTTGGAAATGTACAATAGTTTTGCTATATGCTGTCAAGTACGCTC
TTATCTTCTCTGGGTTTTCTTCAGAGTTTCGAAACGCTTCTTCTTTTTTTTGTTTTTTTTTTTTTGGAAT
CTCGTATTTTGGAAGGGGCTCCCCTCTGGAATTTGTTACACTGTCGTTATCATTGCGAACAAGCGGCCCG
AAGCTATCAGCGACTTTAACATTTACAATGCACTTTTTTACGACCAATTAAATGTACATTTTCCTTTCTT
CGCCCGTTGATAAGCGAACGCGATGTGGCGCAGGCAATGTGTTGCTCTTGCGACACAAACGCAATCAAAA
TGGATTCAATTTCGCTTTTTCCCAGTGAAACGAAGAACGAACCGACCATCATGATATGCTCCTCTGCATG
TTGCGTATTGAATCAATGACAATTTCAATTAAGCCGCCCGTTCGTCATGCGTTTTCGTGCGCTTCGAAAT
GCTGATAACGCTGCTGTCCTCCAACTGCTTTGCATGTGGACACAATTCCATTTATTTAATTCTTTTATTT
GGATCGGTTAAATTAAAAAGCGCCTTGTTACGCATTTAACGTTGTTTCCGGTGCGTGGTGGTTTCATGCT
TCTGGGAACGGCAAATGGGTTTAGGATTGGGAACCCCTCATCATCTGTTGGAATATACTATTCAACCTAC
AAAAGTAACGTTAAACAACACTACTTTATATTTGATATGAATGGCCACACCTTTTATGCCATAAAACATA
TTGTAAGAGAATACCACTCTTTTTATTCCTTCTTTCCTTCTTGTACGTTTTTTGCTGTAAGTAGGTCGTG
GTGCTGGTGTTGCAGTTGAAATAACTTAAAATATAAATCATAAAACTCAAACATAAACTTGACTATTTAT
TTATTTATTAAGAAAGGAAATATAAATTATAAATTACAACAGGTTATGGACCTGCAGCCAAGCTTGGCGC
TCGTCCGGGGGCAATGAGATATGAAAAAGCCTGAACTCACCGCGACGTCTGTCGAGAAGTTTCTGATCGA
AAAGTTCGACAGCGTCTCCGACCTGATGCAGCTCTCGGAGGGCGAAGAATCTCGTGCTTTCAGCTTCGAT
GTAGGAGGGCGTGGATATGTCCTGCGGGTAAATAGCTGCGCCGATGGTTTCTACAAAGATCGTTATGTTT
ATCGGCACTTTGCATCGGCCGCGCTCCCGATTCCGGAAGTGCTTGACATTGGGGAATTCAGCGAGAGCCT
GACCTATTGCATCTCCCGCCGTGCACAGGGTGTCACGTTGCAAGACCTGCCTGAAACCGAACTGCCCGCT
GTTCTGCAGCCGGTCGCGGAGGCCATGGATGCGATCGCTGCGGCCGATCTTAGCCAGACGAGCGGGTTCG
GCCCATTCGGACCGCAAGGAATCGGTCAATACACTACATGGCGTGATTTCATATGCGCGATTGCTGATCC
CCATGTGTATCACTGGCAAACTGTGATGGACGACACCGTCAGTGCGTCCGTCGCGCAGGCTCTCGATGAG
CTGATGCTTTGGGCCGAGGACTGCCCCGAAGTCCGGCACCTCGTGCACGCGGATTTCGGCTCCAACAATG
TCCTGACGGACAATGGCCGCATAACAGCGGTCATTGACTGGAGCGAGGCGATGTTCGGGGATTCCCAATA
CGAGGTCGCCAACATCTTCTTCTGGAGGCCGTGGTTGGCTTGTATGGAGCAGCAGACGCGCTACTTCGAG
CGGAGGCATCCGGAGCTTGCAGGATCGCCGCGGCTCCGGGCGTATATGCTCCGCATTGGTCTTGACCAAC
TCTATCAGAGCTTGGTTGACGGCAATTTCGATGATGCAGCTTGGGCGCAGGGTCGATGCGACGCAATCGT
CCGATCCGGAGCCGGGACTGTCGGGCGTACACAAATCGCCCGCAGAAGCGCGGCCGTCTGGACCGATGGC
TGTGTAGAAGTACTCGCCGATAGTGGAAACCGACGCCCCAGCACTCGTCCGAGGGCAAAGGAATAGAGTA
GATGCCGACCGAACAAGAGCTGATTTCGAGAACGCCTCAGCCAGCAACTCGCGCGAGCCTAGCAAGGCAA
ATGCGAGAGAACGGCCTTACGCTTGGTGGCACAGTTCTCGTCCACAGTTCGCTAAGCTCGCTCGGCTGGG
TCGCGGGAGGGCCGGTCGCAGTGATTCAGGCCCTTCTGGATTGTGTTGGTCCCCAGGGCACGATTGTCAT
GCCCACGCACTCGGGTGATCTGACTGATCCCGCAGATTGGAGATCGCCGCCCGTGCCTGCCGATTGGGTG
CAGATCTTTGTGAAGGAACCTTACTTCTGTGGTGTGACATAATTGGACAAACTACCTACAGAGATTTAAA
GCTCTAAGGTAAATATAAAATTTTTAAGTGTATAATGTGTTAAACTACTGATTCTAATTGTTTGTGTATT
TTAGATTCCAACCTATGGAACTGATGAATGGGAGCAGTGGTGGAATGCCTTTAATGAGGAAAACCTGTTT
TGCTCAGAAGAAATGCCATCTAGTGATGATGAGGCTACTGCTGACTCTCAACATTCTACTCCTCCAAAAA
AGAAGAGAAAGGTAGAAGACCCCAAGGACTTTCCTTCAGAATTGCTAAGTTTTTTGAGTCATGCTGTGTT
TAGTAATAGAACTCTTGCTTGCTTTGCTATTTACACCACAAAGGAAAAAGCTGCACTGCTATACAAGAAA
ATTATGGAAAAATATTCTGTAACCTTTATAAGTAGGCATAACAGTTATAATCATAACATACTGTTTTTTC
TTACTCCACACAGGCATAGAGTGTCTGCTATTAATAACTATGCTCAAAAATTGTGTACCTTTAGCTTTTT
AATTTGTAAAGGGGTTAATAAGGAATATTTGATGTATAGTGCCTTGACTAGAGATCATAATCAGCCATAC
CACATTTGTAGAGGTTTTACTTGCTTTAAAAAACCTCCCACACCTCCCCCTGAACCTGAAACATAAAATG
AATGCAATTGTTGTTGTTAACTTGTTTATTGCAGCTTATAATGGTTACAAATAAAGCAATAGCATCACAA
ATTTCACAAATAAAGCATTTTTTTCACTGCATTCTAGTTGTGGTTTGTCCAAACTCATCAATGTATCTTA
TCATGTCTGGATCAATTCGTTGCAGGACAGGATGTGGTGCCCGATGTGACTAGCTCTTTGCTGCAGGCCG
TCCTATCCTCTGGTTCCGATAAGAGACCCAGAACTCCGGCCCCCCACCGCCCACCGCCACCCCCATACAT
ATGTGGTACGCAAGTAAGAGTGCCTGCGCATGCCCCATGTGCCCCACCAAGAGCTTTGCATCCCATACAA
GTCCCCAAAGTGGAGAACCGAACCAATTCTTCGCGGGCAGAACAAAAGCTTCTGCACACGTCTCCACTCG
AATTTGGAGCCGGCCGGCGTGTGCAAAAGAGGTGAATCGAACGAAAGACCCGTGTGTAAAGCCGCGTTTC
CAAAATGTATAAAACCGAGAGCATCTGGCCAATGTGCATCAGTTGTGGTCAGCAGCAAAATCAAGTGAAT
CATCTCAGTGCAACTAAAGGGGGGATCTCGAGCCTCTGCCATGACTATCGTAGAGTAAAAAGGGTTAAGC
ATTTCCGACCATATAAAGTATAAATACTCTTGATCAGAATCAATAGCCGAGTCGAACTGGCCATGTCCGC
CTCAACCTATGAGGATTGAAACAAGCATTCATTCTGAATACATAGACGCAGCGCAAGTTTGTTGACTCAT
ATTGTCACACTCACTCTAACGCCCACAAAGCGCCTTAACCTGCCACGGACACCTTTTTGAAATTCGAAAT
ATTTCGTTATCTTTTCATATTTTTATTAGTTTTGTAAATTTATATCGAGTTGCAAAAAAAACTATTCCAC
GCCAACTATAACTCCCACAAACCGCCCAAAAATGCCACACCCACTCTTTTAAGAAATGATTCAATTTTGT
TGGATTAAATAAGTCGTTTTCCTTATTTCAATCTATATGCCGAAAACATATTGACCACGCCCACTCTGAC
CCCTAAAACCGCCCAATTTTAAAAATTCAAAAAACCCTTTTACGCTTAACAACTTTTTTTGTTTTACAGG
CAGGTACCACCGGTTTAATTAAGGTAACCATGCATGCTAGCCCCGGGGAGCTCCAGGTATTGTTTTGAAG
ATTTTTCTGCTTATCTATATACTTTAAAGGGAACCTGGTAATCGAATATTCGATGCAGTCCAAACAAGAG
TAGTAAAAAATCAACAGAGAACGCTATTCGAGTTTTTAGACTAGACTATATGTACACCCGATATTTAGCT
GTTACGAGCGCAACAATGAACTTTCAAAATTGTGTGACTGTTTTGGACGTTTTGCAGGTGTAAGTAGGGG
CGTGGCCAAAGTGTTTTTGGTATGTCAATAAAAATTGGCAAGACAATGAAAACGAAGATTAATCAAAACA
TTTTTTGTGGGGGCGTGGCAAACAGTTTTTTGGCAAATCGATTTTATTTTATCGATGAAATAATATGAAT
ACATTTTGCAAGAGCGTGGGAGTGGCAGTTCTGGACGCTTTGTGGGCGTTAGAGGATGCGTAGCAACAAA
CTTGCGCTGCGATCTATGCTTAATCTCAACTTTCTAGCTTTTAGTTAGATAGTTTCTGAAATCTCGACGT
TCATACAGGCGGATATGGCCAGTTCGACTCGTCTTTTGATGCTAATCAAGAATATATGTAGTTTATATGG
TCGGAAACGCTTCCTTCTACCTGTTACATACCTTTAAACAAATCTAATATACGCTTTCCCTCTACGAGTA
ATGGGTATGAAAACAAAAATCAACACGCATCAACGCATTTTGGAAAGTTGAAGGCGTGATAGTGCGGCCG
CAACTTGTTTATTGCAGCTTATAATGGTTACAAATAAAGCAATAGCATCACAAATTTCACAAATAAAGCA
TTTTTTTCACTGCATTCTAGTTGTGGTTTGTCCAAACTCATCAATGTATCTTAACTAGTGGATCCACTAG
GGGCCGCCGACGCGAGGCTGGATGGCCTTCCCCATTATGATTCTTCTCGCTTCCGGCGGCATCGGGATGC
CCGCGTTGCAGGCCATGCTGTCCAGGCAGGTAGATGACGACCATCAGGGACAGCTTCAAGGATCGCTCGC
GGCTCTTACCAGCCTAACTTCGATCATTGGACCGCTGATCGTCACGGCGATTTATGCCGCCTCGGCGAGC
ACATGGAACGGGTTGGCATGGATTGTAGGCGCCGCCCTATACCTTGTCTGCCTCCCCGCGTTGCGTCGCG
GTGCATGGAGCCGGGCCACCTCGACCTGAATGGAAGCCGGCGGCACCTCGCTAACGGATTCACCACTCCA
AGAATTGGAGCCAATCAATTCTTGCGGAGAACTGTGAATGCGCAAACCAACCCTTGGCAGAACATATCCA
TCGCGTCCGCCATCTCCAGCAGCCGCACGCGGCGCATCTCGGGCAGCGTTGGGTCCTGGCCACGGGTGCG
CATGATCGTGCTCCTGTCGTTGAGGACCCGGCTAGGCTGGCGGGGTTGCCTTACTGGTTAGCAGAATGAA
TCACCGATACGCGAGCGAACGTGAAGCGACTGCTGCTGCAAAACGTCTGCGACCTGAGCAACAACATGAA
TGGTCTTCGGTTTCCGTGTTTCGTAAAGTCTGGAAACGCGGAAGTCAGCGCTCTTCCGCTTCCTCGCTCA
CTGACTCGCTGCGCTCGGTCGTTCGGCTGCGGCGAGCGGTATCAGCTCACTCAAAGGCGGTAATACGGTT
ATCCACAGAATCAGGGGATAACGCAGGAAAGAACATGTGAGCAAAAGGCCAGCAAAAGGCCAGGAACCGT
AAAAAGGCCGCGTTGCTGGCGTTTTTCCATAGGCTCCGCCCCCCTGACGAGCATCACAAAAATCGACGCT
CAAGTCAGAGGTGGCGAAACCCGACAGGACTATAAAGATACCAGGCGTTTCCCCCTGGAAGCTCCCTCGT
GCGCTCTCCTGTTCCGACCCTGCCGCTTACCGGATACCTGTCCGCCTTTCTCCCTTCGGGAAGCGTGGCG
CTTTCTCATAGCTCACGCTGTAGGTATCTCAGTTCGGTGTAGGTCGTTCGCTCCAAGCTGGGCTGTGTGC
ACGAACCCCCCGTTCAGCCCGACCGCTGCGCCTTATCCGGTAACTATCGTCTTGAGTCCAACCCGGTAAG
ACACGACTTATCGCCACTGGCAGCAGCCACTGGTAACAGGATTAGCAGAGCGAGGTATGTAGGCGGTGCT
ACAGAGTTCTTGAAGTGGTGGCCTAACTACGGCTACACTAGAAGGACAGTATTTGGTATCTGCGCTCTGC
TGAAGCCAGTTACCTTCGGAAAAAGAGTTGGTAGCTCTTGATCCGGCAAACAAACCACCGCTGGTAGCGG
TGGTTTTTTTGTTTGCAAGCAGCAGATTACGCGCAGAAAAAAAGGATCTCAAGAAGATCCTTTGATCTTT
TCTACGGGGTCTGACGCTCAGTGGAACGAAAACTCACGTTAAGGGATTTTGGTCATGAGATTATCAAAAA
GGATCTTCACCTAGATCCTTTTAAATTAAAAATGAAGTTTTAAATCAATCTAAAGTATATATGAGTAAAC
TTGGTCTGACAGTTACCAATGCTTAATCAGTGAGGCACCTATCTCAGCGATCTGTCTATTTCGTTCATCC
ATAGTTGCCTGACTCCCCGTCGTGTAGATAACTACGATACGGGAGGGCTTACCATCTGGCCCCAGTGCTG
CAATGATACCGCGAGACCCACGCTCACCGGCTCCAGATTTATCAGCAATAAACCAGCCAGCCGGAAGGGC
CGAGCGCAGAAGTGGTCCTGCAACTTTATCCGCCTCCATCCAGTCTATTAATTGTTGCCGGGAAGCTAGA
GTAAGTAGTTCGCCAGTTAATAGTTTGCGCAACGTTGTTGCCATTGCTGCAGGCATCGTGGTGTCACGCT
CGTCGTTTGGTATGGCTTCATTCAGCTCCGGTTCCCAACGATCAAGGCGAGTTACATGATCCCCCATGTT
GTGCAAAAAAGCGGTTAGCTCCTTCGGTCCTCCGATCGTTGTCAGAAGTAAGTTGGCCGCAGTGTTATCA
CTCATGGTTATGGCAGCACTGCATAATTCTCTTACTGTCATGCCATCCGTAAGATGCTTTTCTGTGACTG
GTGAGTACTCAACCAAGTCATTCTGAGAATAGTGTATGCGGCGACCGAGTTGCTCTTGCCCGGCGTCAAC
ACGGGATAATACCGCGCCACATAGCAGAACTTTAAAAGTGCTCATCATTGGAAAACGTTCTTCGGGGCGA
AAACTCTCAAGGATCTTACCGCTGTTGAGATCCAGTTCGATGTAACCCACTCGTGCACCCAACTGATCTT
CAGCATCTTTTACTTTCACCAGCGTTTCTGGGTGAGCAAAAACAGGAAGGCAAAATGCCGCAAAAAAGGG
AATAAGGGCGACACGGAAATGTTGAATACTCATACTCTTCCTTTTTCAATATTATTGAAGCATTTATCAG
GGTTATTGTCTCATGAGCGGATACATATTTGAATGTATTTAGAAAAATAAACAAATAGGGGTTCCGCGCA
CATTTCCCCGAAAAGTGCCACCTGACGTCTAAGAAACCATTATTATCATGACATTAACCTATAAAAATAG
GCGTATCACGAGGCCCTTTCGTCTTCAAGAACTCACATTTGTACGAATTTTTTTTTTATCAAAAGTTCGA
GTTTTTCACCAATTTCCTCATCAACCGAGCAAGGCAAACGGCTTTGAATAATATGGTGTTATATATACAT
ATATCAAATCGCTGCTGACTGCGTGATTGATGGCCCCAAGATTACATATTATCGAATCAGGATTCAGAAG
GAGATCAATGTCAAATGCGGACAGGAACATGAAAGACGCCTGTTATGCGCAATTAAAAATTTGGGTTTAA
TTGCTGTGGAAACTGTTGTTGGCGGCATCTTAAGTTCCTGTTTAACAACATCAACTACTTATGTACGTAG
AAGCGTTTAAGCCATTTGCATACAGATGAGAACT
